>Addgene plasmid #23477 | pDONR223-DGKB | depositor partial sequence | sequence record 11109 | Author sequence, M13pUC-fwd
TACGCTTTTATTTTGACTGATAGTGACCTGTTCGTTGCAACAAATTGATGAGCAATGCTTTTTTATAATG
CCAACTTTGTACAAAAAAGTTGGCACCATGACAAACCAGGAAAAATGGGCCCACCTCAGCCCTTCGGAAT
TTTCCCAACTTCAGAAATATGCTGAGTATTCTACAAAGAAATTAAAGGATGTTCTTGAAGAATTCCATGG
TAATGGTGTGCTTGCAAAGTATAATCCTGAAGGGACAATAGATTTTGAAGGTTTCAAACTATTCATGAAG
ACATTCCTGGAAGCCGAGCTTCCTGATGATTTCACTGCACACCTTTTCATGTCATTTAGCAACAAGTTTC
CTCATTCTAGTCCAATGGTAAAAAGTAAGCCTGCTCTCCTATCAGGCGGTCTGAGAATGAATAAAGGTGC
CATCACCCCTCCCCGAACTACTTCTCCTGCAAATACGTGTTCCCCAGAAGTAATCCATCTGAAGGACATT
GTCTGTTACCTGTCTCTGCTTGAAAGAGGAAGACCTGAGGATAAGCTTGAGTTTATGTTTCGCCTTTATG
ACACGGATGGGAATGGCTTCCTGGACAGCTCGGAGCTAGAAAATATCATCAGTCAGATGATGCATGTTGC
AGAATACCTTGAGTGGGATGTCACTGAACTTAATCCAATCCTCCATGAAATGATGGAAGAAATTGACTAT
GATCATGATGGAACCGTGTCTCTGGAGGAATGGATTCAAGGAGGAATGACAACGATTCCACTTCTTGTGC
TCCTGGGCTTAGAAAATAACGTGAAAGGATGATGGACAGCACGTGTGGCGACTGAGCACTTTAACAAACC
TGCTATGCACTTTGCTGACATGCTGATTGCGTGGGGAAGCAGGCTCTGCTGTTCCTTCTGCAGTACACAG
TCCATGA
