>Addgene plasmid #23477 | pDONR223-DGKB | addgene partial sequence | sequence record 29333 | 23477 with M13pUC-fwd
TAATGATTTTATTTTGACTGATAGTGACCTGTTCGTTGCAACAAATTGATGAGCAATGCTTTTTTATAAT
GCCAACTTTGTACAAAAAAGTTGGCACCATGACAAACCAGGAAAAATGGGCCCACCTCAGCCCTTCGGAA
TTTTCCCAACTTCAGAAATATGCTGAGTATTCTACAAAGAAATTAAAGGATGTTCTTGAAGAATTCCATG
GTAATGGTGTGCTTGCAAAGTATAATCCTGAAGGGACAATAGATTTTGAAGGTTTCAAACTATTCATGAA
GACATTCCTGGAAGCCGAGCTTCCTGATGATTTCACTGCACACCTTTTCATGTCATTTAGCAACAAGTTT
CCTCATTCTAGTCCAATGGTAAAAAGTAAGCCTGCTCTCCTATCAGGCGGTCTGAGAATGAATAAAGGTG
CCATCACCCCTCCCCGAACTACTTCTCCTGCAAATACGTGTTCCCCAGAAGTAATCCATCTGAAGGACAT
TGTCTGTTACCTGTCTCTGCTTGAAAGAGGAAGACCTGAGGATAAGCTTGAGTTTATGTTTCGCCTTTAT
GACACGGATGGGAATGGCTTCCTGGACAGCTCGGAGCTA
