>Addgene plasmid #23477 | pDONR223-DGKB | depositor partial sequence | sequence record 46876 | Author sequence, M13-rev
GATTTCAGCTGGGATGGCAATAATGATTTTATTTTGACTGATAGTGACCTGTTCGTTGCAACAAATTGAT
AAGCAATGCTTTCTTATAATGCCAACTTTGTACAAGAAAGTTGGCAATTCCTTGCTTCGGTTTCTTGTCC
TTTTGACGAGGGAGCAGAATAAACCGGTTTTTGGAGGCGGGCCCATCAGCATTGGGGCTTGGTTCTTGTG
TGTAATTTTTATTGTGCATGGGGTCTGCATCCATGGCTCCCCATCAATTTGCATTGGCAGAGACTTGCTC
GTCCTGATGACCACGCAGGAGCACTGAGCCAGCCGCCGGCCAGCACTTTTCAGGCCTGTGTATATTTGCC
CCATCTCCATGGCTCCTTCCAAGCCGACCACCTCCAGCAGCTGGTCACTGAGATCTTGACTTGCAAACTT
CAACTCTTTGGCATCTGTGACGGTGGTCCTTTTGTCAGACCCTTTTTTCTCTATTCGTCGATGGCTTCGT
CTTTTCTTAGACTCTCCCCAAAGATTGGATCCTCCATGCATGCTTGGTATATTCAAAATAGCAATTCCTT
CCAGAGAGATGTTTATTAAATCTATCTGTACTCCATCACATTCTATTTCTACAGATTCATGTAGCTTCTT
GCAGGTGGCTGAGAAAGTTTCAGATGTGCCAAACTCAAAATACCAAAATTTGTTCTTCATTCTACTGTTG
AATTTCTCT
