[The description below was written by a language model from this plasmid's Addgene catalogue record.]
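Description:
pDONR223-DGKB is a Gateway entry clone built on the pDONR223 donor vector backbone (about 5 kb without insert). It carries the human open reading frame for diacylglycerol kinase beta (DGKB, also known as DAGK2 or DGK-BETA), an insert of roughly 2.4 kb introduced by Gateway recombination. The plasmid is maintained at high copy number in standard E. coli cloning strains and is selected with spectinomycin. No feature table is provided, so the origin of replication and the exact recombination sites flanking the insert are not itemised. As a product of Gateway cloning into a donor vector, the ORF would be expected to sit between att sites that allow transfer into destination vectors. M13 forward and reverse primer sites flank the insert for sequence verification.

The construct is a shuttle and storage clone rather than an expression plasmid. No promoter driving DGKB in eukaryotic cells is recorded, and the depositor notes that it should not be used directly for transfection. The ORF was deliberately cloned without a stop codon, so recombination into a suitable destination vector places it in frame with a C-terminal epitope tag and a vector-supplied stop codon. The depositor points to a companion set of lentiviral destination vectors (pLX301 to pLX304) as the intended route for expressing these ORFs in mammalian cells.

The clone belongs to a kit of ORF entry clones. The associated publication concerns resistance to RAF inhibition through reactivation of the MAP kinase pathway, which fits use of the collection in gain-of-function expression screens. The record does not describe any specific finding for DGKB itself.
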