Addgene plasmid #23477: pDONR223-DGKB
Depositing lab: William Hahn & David Root. Depositing organization: Dana-Farber Cancer Institute. Publication: COT drives resistance to RAF inhibition through MAP kinase pathway reactivation. Johannessen CM, Boehm JS, Kim SY, Thomas SR, Wardwell L, Johnson LA, Emery CM, Stransky N, Cogdill AP, Barretina J, Caponigro G, Hieronymus H, Murray RR, Salehi-Ashtiani K, Hill DE, Vidal M, Zhao JJ, Yang X, Alkan O, Kim S, Harris JL, Wilson CJ, Myer VE, Finan PM, Root DE, Roberts TM, Golub T, Flaherty KT, Dummer R, Weber BL, Sellers WR, Schlegel R, Wargo JA, Hahn WC, Garraway LA. Nature. 2010 Dec 16;468(7326):968-72. doi: 10.1038/nature09627 PubMed 21107320.
Backbone
  Vector backbone: pDONR223
  Backbone manufacturer: Invitrogen
  Backbone size w/o insert (bp): 5005
  Vector type: Gateway Donor vector
Growth in bacteria
  Bacterial resistance: Spectinomycin, 50 μg/mL
  Growth temperature: 37°C
  Growth strain: DH5alpha
  Copy number: High Copy
Gene/Insert
  Gene/Insert name: DGKB (alt name: diacylglycerol kinase, beta 90kDa)
  Species: H. sapiens (human)
  Insert size (bp): 2394
  Entrez Gene: DGKB (a.k.a. DAGK2, DGK, DGK-BETA)
  Cloning method: Gateway Cloning
  Sequencing primers: 5′ M13pUC-fwd; 3′ M13rev
Terms and licenses: Academic/Nonprofit Terms; Industry Terms: Not Available to Industry
Depositor comments: The ORF has no Stop codon. This design enables easy recombination into a destination vector to add an epitope tag of choice and Stop codon to the ORF. Do NOT use this plasmid directly for transfections. A set of 4 custom lentiviral vectors is available ( pLX301 (http://www.addgene.org/25895/) , pLX302 (http://www.addgene.org/25896/) , pLX303 (http://www.addgene.org/25897/) , pLX304 (http://www.addgene.org/25890/) ) to be used to express these ORFs in mammalian cells. These plasmids are not included in the kit and must be ordered separately.
How to cite: pDONR223-DGKB was a gift from William Hahn & David Root (Addgene plasmid # 23477 ; http://n2t.net/addgene:23477 ; RRID:Addgene_23477)
